>Addgene plasmid #160593 | pUPD2 sgRNA sCRNA 2.0 (GB2461) | addgene full sequence | sequence record 322073 | Addgene NGS Result
TAGAGCGATGAGTGGTCTCGGTTTTAGAGCTAGAAATAGCAAGTTAAAATAAGGCTAGTCCGTTATCAAC
TTGAAAAAGTGGCACCGAGTCGGTGCGGGAGCACATGAGGATCACCCATGTGCGACTCCCACAGTCACTG
GGGAGTCTTCCCTTTTTTCGCTTGAGACCACTCATCGCGACTAGTAGCGGCCGCTGCAGTCCGGCAAAAA
AGGGCAAGGTGTCACCACCCTGCCCTTTTTCTTTAAAACCGAAAAGATTACTTCGCGTTATGCAGGCTTC
CTCGCTCACTGACTCGCTGCGCTCGGTCGTTCGGCTGCGGCGAGCGGTATCAGCTCACTCAAAGGCGGTA
ATACGGTTATCCACAGAATCAGGGGATAACGCAGGAAAGAACATGTGAGCAAAAGGCCAGCAAAAGGCCA
GGAACCGTAAAAAGGCCGCGTTGCTGGCGTTTTTCCACAGGCTCCGCCCCCCTGACGAGCATCACAAAAA
TCGACGCTCAAGTCAGAGGTGGCGAAACCCGACAGGACTATAAAGATACCAGGCGTTTCCCCCTGGAAGC
TCCCTCGTGCGCTCTCCTGTTCCGACCCTGCCGCTTACCGGATACCTGTCCGCCTTTCTCCCTTCGGGAA
GCGTGGCGCTTTCTCATAGCTCACGCTGTAGGTATCTCAGTTCGGTGTAGGTCGTTCGCTCCAAGCTGGG
CTGTGTGCACGAACCCCCCGTTCAGCCCGACCGCTGCGCCTTATCCGGTAACTATCGTCTTGAGTCCAAC
CCGGTAAGACACGACTTATCGCCACTGGCAGCAGCCACTGGTAACAGGATTAGCAGAGCGAGGTATGTAG
GCGGTGCTACAGAGTTCTTGAAGTGGTGGCCTAACTACGGCTACACTAGAAGAACAGTATTTGGTATCTG
CGCTCTGCTGAAGCCAGTTACCTTCGGAAAAAGAGTTGGTAGCTCTTGATCCGGCAAACAAACCACCGCT
GGTAGCGGTGGTTTTTTTGTTTGCAAGCAGCAGATTACGCGCAGAAAAAAAGGATCTCAAGAAGATCCTT
TGATCTTTTCTACGGGGTCTGACGCTCAGTGGAACGAAAACTCACGTTAAGGGATTTTGGTCATGAGATT
ATCAAAAAGGATCTTCACCTAGATCCTTTTAAATTAAAAATGAAGTTTTAAATCAATCTAAAGTATATAT
GAGTAAACTTGGTCTGACAGCTCGAGGCTTGGATTCTCACCAATAAAAAACGCCCGGCGGCAACCGAGCG
TTCTGAACAAATCCAGATGGAGTTCTGAGGTCATTACTGGATCTATCAACAGGAGTCCAAGCGAGCTCGA
TATCAAATTACGCCCCGCCCTGCCACTCGTCGCAGTACTGTTGTAATTCATTAAGCATTCTGCCGACATG
GAAGCCATCACAAACGGCATGATGAACCTGAATCGCCAGCGGCATCAGCACCTTGTCGCCTTGCGTATAA
TATTTGCCCATGGTGAAAACGGGGGCGAAGAAGTTGTCCATATTGGCCACGTTTAAATCAAAACTGGTGA
AACTCACCCAGGGATTGGCTGATACGAAAAACATATTCTCAATAAACCCTTTAGGGAAATAGGCCAGGTT
TTCACCGTAACACGCCACATCTTGCGAATATATGTGTAGAAACTGCCGGAAATCGTCGTGGTATTCACTC
CAGAGTGATGAAAACGTTTCAGTTTGCTCATGGAAAACGGTGTAACAAGGGTGAACACTATCCCATATCA
CCAGCTCACCGTCTTTCATTGCCATACGAAATTCCGGATGAGCATTCATCAGGCGGGCAAGAATGTGAAT
AAAGGCCGGATAAAACTTGTGCTTATTTTTCTTTACGGTCTTTAAAAAGGCCGTAATATCCAGCTGAACG
GTCTGGTTATAGGTACATTGAGCAACTGACTGAAATGCCTCAAAATGTTCTTTACGATGCCATTGGGATA
TATCAACGGTGGTATATCCAGTGATTTTTTTCTCCATTTTAGCTTCCTTAGCTCCTGAAAATCTCGATAA
CTCAAAAAATACGCCCGGTAGTGATCTTATTTCATTATGGTGAAAGTTGGAACCTCTTACGTGCCCGATC
AACTCGAGTGCCACCTGACGTCTAAGAAACCATTATTATCATGACATTAACCTATAAAAATAGGCGTATC
ACGAGGCAGAATTTCAGATAAAAAAAATCCTTAGCTTTCGCTAAGGATGATTTCTGGAATTCGCGGCCGC
TTC
Features (pLannotate 1.2.2; 10 found; start..end, strand, type, name):
     21..96      +  misc_RNA       gRNA scaffold: guide RNA scaffold for the Streptococcus pyogenes CRISPR/Cas9 system
    103..121     +  misc_RNA       MS2 stem loop: stem loop that binds the bacteriophage MS2 coat protein
    180..199     +  misc_feature   BioBrick suffix: universal suffix for all parts
    200..257     +  terminator     his operon terminator: This putative transcriptin terminator from the E. coli his operon has a 2-bp deletion introduced during synthesis. Its efficiency has not been determined.
    452..1040    -  rep_origin     ori: high-copy-number ColE1/pMB1/pBR322/pUC origin of replication
   1223..1317    -  terminator     lambda t0 terminator: transcription terminator from phage lambda
   1341..1997    -  CDS            cat: CAT_ECOLX - Experimental evidence at protein level: Swiss-Prot protein existence level 1. This enzyme is an effector of chloramphenicol resistance in bacteria. From Escherichia coli. This protein is used as a marker in many commonly used cloning vectors, such as pACYC184.
   1998..2095    -  promoter       cat promoter: promoter of the E. coli cat gene encoding chloramphenicol acetyltransferase
   2181..2224    -  terminator     bacterial terminator: putative bacterial transcription terminator
   2227..5       +  misc_feature   BioBrick prefix (across the origin): BioBrick prefix for parts that do not start with "ATG"
