[The description below was written by a language model from this plasmid's Addgene catalogue record and pLannotate feature annotations shown in this document.]
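Description:
pUPD2 sgRNA sCRNA 2.0 (GB2461) is a small (about 2.2 kb) GoldenBraid part-domestication plasmid carrying a modified Cas9 guide RNA scaffold as a reusable cloning module. The pUPD2 backbone is derived from the BioBrick assembly plasmid pSB1C3, and remnants of that origin appear in the feature table as the BioBrick prefix and suffix flanking the insert region. It replicates in E. coli from a high-copy ColE1/pUC-type origin and is selected with chloramphenicol through a cat gene driven by its own promoter and followed by the lambda t0 terminator. Additional bacterial terminators, including a his operon terminator, insulate the cloning site from the rest of the plasmid.

The 138 bp insert consists of the Streptococcus pyogenes sgRNA scaffold extended at its 3' end with two MS2 coat protein-binding aptamers, one wild-type and one the F6 variant. The automated annotation identifies the scaffold and only one MS2 stem loop, probably because the second, variant hairpin was not recognised. Internal BsaI and BsmBI sites were removed. The part was inserted through BsmBI sites that were destroyed during cloning, and it can be released with BsaI for assembly into higher-order GoldenBraid transcriptional units.

No promoter, protospacer or Cas9 gene is present, so the plasmid is not functional as an expression construct by itself. It supplies the scaffold piece for building guide RNAs that recruit MS2-fused effector domains to a Cas9 complex. The associated publication concerns programmable CRISPR/Cas9-based transcriptional activation in plants.
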