Addgene plasmid #160593: pUPD2 sgRNA sCRNA 2.0 (GB2461)
Purpose: Version of the native Cas9-sgRNA with one native WT aptamer sequence and F6 aptamer sequence recognized for Ms2 coat protein, in 3'.
Depositing lab: Diego Orzaez. Depositing organization: Agencia Estatal Consejo Superior de Investigaciones Científicas, M.P. Publication: Strong gene activation in plants with genome-wide specificity using a new orthogonal CRISPR/Cas9-based programmable transcriptional activator. Selma S, Bernabe-Orts JM, Vazquez-Vilar M, Diego-Martin B, Ajenjo M, Garcia-Carpintero V, Granell A, Orzaez D. Plant Biotechnol J. 2019 Sep;17(9):1703-1705. doi: 10.1111/pbi.13138. Epub 2019 May 23. PubMed 31034138.
Backbone
  Vector backbone: pUPD2
  Backbone manufacturer: self-made; derived from the BioBrick assembly plasmid pSB1C3
  Vector type: CRISPR
Growth in bacteria
  Bacterial resistance: Chloramphenicol, 25 μg/mL
  Growth temperature: 37°C
  Growth strain: DH5alpha
  Copy number: High Copy
Gene/Insert
  Gene/Insert name: sgRNA sCRNA 2.0
  Species: Unspecified
  Insert size (bp): 138
  Mutation: BsaI and BsmBI sites removed
  Cloning method: Restriction Enzyme; 5′ cloning site BsmBI (destroyed during cloning); 3′ cloning site BsmBI (destroyed during cloning)
  Sequencing primers: 5′ gctttcgctaaggatgatttctgg; 3′ cagggtggtgacaccttgcc
Terms and licenses: Academic/Nonprofit Terms; Industry Terms: Not Available to Industry
Depositor comments: Compatible with GoldenBraid; insert can be released with BsaI
How to cite: pUPD2 sgRNA sCRNA 2.0 (GB2461) was a gift from Diego Orzaez (Addgene plasmid # 160593 ; http://n2t.net/addgene:160593 ; RRID:Addgene_160593)
